>Addgene plasmid #85908 | AB.pCCL.sin.cPPT.GFP.miR-126-3p.sensor.PGK.dNGFR.WPRE | addgene full sequence | sequence record 170019 | Addgene NGS Result
ATGGTGAGCAAGGGCGAGGAGCTGTTCACCGGGGTGGTGCCCATCCTGGTCGAGCTGGACGGCGACGTAA
ACGGCCACAAGTTCAGCGTGTCCGGCGAGGGCGAGGGCGATGCCACCTACGGCAAGCTGACCCTGAAGTT
CATCTGCACCACCGGCAAGCTGCCCGTGCCCTGGCCCACCCTCGTGACCACCCTGACCTACGGCGTGCAG
TGCTTCAGCCGCTACCCCGACCACATGAAGCAGCACGACTTCTTCAAGTCCGCCATGCCCGAAGGCTACG
TCCAGGAGCGCACCATCTTCTTCAAGGACGACGGCAACTACAAGACCCGCGCCGAGGTGAAGTTCGAGGG
CGACACCCTGGTGAACCGCATCGAGCTGAAGGGCATCGACTTCAAGGAGGACGGCAACATCCTGGGGCAC
AAGCTGGAGTACAACTACAACAGCCACAACGTCTATATCATGGCCGACAAGCAGAAGAACGGCATCAAGG
TGAACTTCAAGATCCGCCACAACATCGAGGACGGCAGCGTGCAGCTCGCCGACCACTACCAGCAGAACAC
CCCCATCGGCGACGGCCCCGTGCTGCTGCCCGACAACCACTACCTGAGCACCCAGTCCGCCCTGAGCAAA
GACCCCAACGAGAAGCGCGATCACATGGTCCTGCTGGAGTTCGTGACCGCCGCCGGGATCACTCTCGGCA
TGGACGAGCTGTACAAGTAAAGCGGCCGCGTCGAGAGATGGGGGAGGCTAACTGAGCTAGCCGACCTTAA
CTGGGGAGTACTGGTCGACGTAGCCGCATTATTACTCACGGTACGACGCATTATTACTCACGGTACGACG
CATTATTACTCACGGTACGACGCATTATTACTCACGGTACGACGCATTATTACTCACGGTACGACGCATT
ATTACTCACGGTACGAACCGGTACTAGCTTAGTCATGCACCGGGCTGCAGGAATTCGATGACAGGCGCAG
CTTCCGAGGGATTTGAGATCCAGACATGATAAGATACATTGATGAGTTTGGACAAACCAAAACTAGAATG
CAGTGAAAAAAATGCCTTATTTGTGAAATTTGTGATGCTATTGCCTTATTTGTAACCATTATAAGCTGCA
ATAAACAAGTTAACAACAACAATTGCATTCATTTTATGTTTCAGGTTCAGGGGGAGGTGTGGGAGGTTTT
TTAAAGCAAGTAAAACCTCTACAAATGTGGTATGGCTGATTATGATCAGATCTCTCGAGGCTAGTCTCGT
GATCGATAAAATTTTGAATTTTTGTAATTTGTTTTTGTAATTCTTTAGTTTGTATGTCTGTTGCTATTAT
GTCTACTATTCTTTCCCCTGCACTGTACCCCCCAATCCCCCCTTTTCTTTTAAAAGTTAACCGATACCGT
CGAGATCCGTTCACTAATCGAATGGATCTGTCTCTGTCTCTCTCTCCACCTTCTTCTTCTATTCCTTCGG
GCCTGTCGGGTCCCCTCGGGGTTGGGAGGTGGGTCTGAAACGATAATGGTGAATATCCCTGCCTAACTCT
ATTCACTATAGAAAGTACAGCAAAAACTATTCTTAAACCTACCAAGCCTCCTACTATCATTATGAATAAT
TTTATATACCACAGCCAATTTGTTATGTTAAACCAATTCCACAAACTTGCCCATTTATCTAATTCCAATA
ATTCTTGTTCATTCTTTTCTTGCTGGTTTTGCGATTCTTCAATTAAGGAGTGTATTAAGCTTGTGTAATT
GTTAATTTCTCTGTCCCACTCCATCCAGGTCGTGTGATTCCAAATCTGTTCCAGAGATTTATTACTCCAA
CTAGCATTCCAAGGCACAGCAGTGGTGCAAATGAGTTTTCCAGAGCAACCCCAAATCCCCAGGAGCTGTT
GATCCTTTAGGTATCTTTCCACAGCCAGGATTCTTGCCTGGAGCTGCTTGATGCCCCAGACTGTGAGTTG
CAACAGATGCTGTTGCGCCTCAATAGCCCTCAGCAAATTGTTCTGCTGCTGCACTATACCAGACAATAAT
TGTCTGGCCTGTACCGTCAGCGTCATTGACGCTGCGCCCATAGTGCTTCCTGCTGCTCCCAAGAACCCAA
GGAACAAAGCTCCTATTCCCACTGCTCTTTTTTCTCTCTGCACCACTCTTCTCTTTGCCTTGGTGGGTGC
TACTCCTAATGGTTCAATTTTTACTACTTTATATTTATATAATTCACTTCTCCAATTGTCCCTCATATCT
CCTCCTCCAGGTCTGAAGATCAGCGGCCGCTTGCTGTGCGGTGGTCTTACTTTTGTTTTGCTCTTCCTCT
ATCTTGTCTAAAGCTTCCTTGGTGTCTTTTATCTCTATCCTTTGATGCACACAATAGAGGGTTGCTACTG
TATTATATAATGATCTAAGTTCTTCTGATCCTGTCTGAAGGGATGGTTGTAGCTGTCCCAGTATTTGTCT
ACAGCCTTCTGATGTTTCTAACAGGCCAGGATTAACTGCGAATCGTTCTAGCTCCCTGCTTGCCCATACT
ATATGTTTTAATTTATATTTTTTCTTTCCCCCTGGCCTTAACCGAATTTTTTCCCATCGCGATCTAATTC
TCCCCCGCTTAATACTGACGCTCTCGCACCCATCTCTCTCCTTCTAGCCTCCGCTAGTCAAAATTTTTGG
CGTACTCACCAGTCGCCGCCCCTCGCCTCTTGCCGTGCGCGCTTCAGCAAGCCGAGTCCTGCGTCGAGAG
AGCTCCTCTGGTTTCCCTTTCGCTTTCAAGTCCCTGTTCGGGCGCCACTGCTAGAGATTTTCCACACTGA
CTAAAAGGGTCTGAGGGATCTCTAGTTACCAGAGTCACACAACAGACGGGCACACACTACTTGAAGCACT
CAAGGCAAGCTTTATTGAGGCTTAAGCAGTGGGTTCCCTAGTTAGCCAGAGAGCTCCCAGGCTCAGATCT
GGTCTAACCAGAGAGACCCCGGTTCACTAAACGAGCTCTGCTTATATAGACCTCCCACCGTACACGCCTA
CCGCCCATTTGCGTCAATGGGGCGGAGTTGTTACGACATTTTGGAAAGTCCCGTTGATTTTGGTGCCAAA
ACAAACTCCCATTGACGTCAATGGGGTGGAGACTTGGAAATCCCCGTGAGTCAAACCGCTATCCACGCCC
ATTGATGTACTGCCAAAACCGCATCACCATGGTAATAGCGATGACTAATACGTAGATGTACTGCCAAGTA
GGAAAGTCCCATAAGGTCATGTACTGGGCATAATGCCAGGCGGGCCATTTACCGTCATTGACGTCAATAG
GGGGCGTACTTGGCATATGATACACTTGATGTACTGCCAAGTGGGCAGTTTACCGTAAATACTCCACCCA
TTGACGTCAATGGAAAGTCCCTATTGGCGTTACTATGGGAACATACGTCATTATTGACGTCAATGGGCGG
GGGTCGTTGGGCGGTCAGCCAGGCGGGCCATTTACCGTAAGTTATGTAACGCGGAACTCCATATATGGGC
TATGAACTAATGACCCCGTAATTGATTACTATTAATAACTAGTCAATAATCAATGTCAACATGGCGGTAA
TGTTGGACATGAGCCAATATAAATGTACATATTATGATATGGATACAACGTATGCAATGGCCAAGCTTGC
AGCTCCAGCTTTTGTTCCCTTTAGTGAGGGTTAATTGCGCGCTTGGCGTAATCATGGTCATAGCTGTTTC
CTGTGTGAAATTGTTATCCGCTCACAATTCCACACAACATACGAGCCGGAAGCATAAAGTGTAAAGCCTG
GGGTGCCTAATGAGTGAGCTAACTCACATTAATTGCGTTGCGCTCACTGCCCGCTTTCCAGTCGGGAAAC
CTGTCGTGCCAGCTGCATTAATGAATCGGCCAACGCGCGGGGAGAGGCGGTTTGCGTATTGGGCGCTCTT
CCGCTTCCTCGCTCACTGACTCGCTGCGCTCGGTCGTTCGGCTGCGGCGAGCGGTATCAGCTCACTCAAA
GGCGGTAATACGGTTATCCACAGAATCAGGGGATAACGCAGGAAAGAACATGTGAGCAAAAGGCCAGCAA
AAGGCCAGGAACCGTAAAAAGGCCGCGTTGCTGGCGTTTTTCCATAGGCTCCGCCCCCCTGACGAGCATC
ACAAAAATCGACGCTCAAGTCAGAGGTGGCGAAACCCGACAGGACTATAAAGATACCAGGCGTTTCCCCC
TGGAAGCTCCCTCGTGCGCTCTCCTGTTCCGACCCTGCCGCTTACCGGATACCTGTCCGCCTTTCTCCCT
TCGGGAAGCGTGGCGCTTTCTCATAGCTCACGCTGTAGGTATCTCAGTTCGGTGTAGGTCGTTCGCTCCA
AGCTGGGCTGTGTGCACGAACCCCCCGTTCAGCCCGACCGCTGCGCCTTATCCGGTAACTATCGTCTTGA
GTCCAACCCGGTAAGACACGACTTATCGCCACTGGCAGCAGCCACTGGTAACAGGATTAGCAGAGCGAGG
TATGTAGGCGGTGCTACAGAGTTCTTGAAGTGGTGGCCTAACTACGGCTACACTAGAAGAACAGTATTTG
GTATCTGCGCTCTGCTGAAGCCAGTTACCTTCGGAAAAAGAGTTGGTAGCTCTTGATCCGGCAAACAAAC
CACCGCTGGTAGCGGTGGTTTTTTTGTTTGCAAGCAGCAGATTACGCGCAGAAAAAAAGGATCTCAAGAA
GATCCTTTGATCTTTTCTACGGGGTCTGACGCTCAGTGGAACGAAAACTCACGTTAAGGGATTTTGGTCA
TGAGATTATCAAAAAGGATCTTCACCTAGATCCTTTTAAATTAAAAATGAAGTTTTAAATCAATCTAAAG
TATATATGAGTAAACTTGGTCTGACAGTTACCAATGCTTAATCAGTGAGGCACCTATCTCAGCGATCTGT
CTATTTCGTTCATCCATAGTTGCCTGACTCCCCGTCGTGTAGATAACTACGATACGGGAGGGCTTACCAT
CTGGCCCCAGTGCTGCAATGATACCGCGAGACCCACGCTCACCGGCTCCAGATTTATCAGCAATAAACCA
GCCAGCCGGAAGGGCCGAGCGCAGAAGTGGTCCTGCAACTTTATCCGCCTCCATCCAGTCTATTAATTGT
TGCCGGGAAGCTAGAGTAAGTAGTTCGCCAGTTAATAGTTTGCGCAACGTTGTTGCCATTGCTACAGGCA
TCGTGGTGTCACGCTCGTCGTTTGGTATGGCTTCATTCAGCTCCGGTTCCCAACGATCAAGGCGAGTTAC
ATGATCCCCCATGTTGTGCAAAAAAGCGGTTAGCTCCTTCGGTCCTCCGATCGTTGTCAGAAGTAAGTTG
GCCGCAGTGTTATCACTCATGGTTATGGCAGCACTGCATAATTCTCTTACTGTCATGCCATCCGTAAGAT
GCTTTTCTGTGACTGGTGAGTACTCAACCAAGTCATTCTGAGAATAGTGTATGCGGCGACCGAGTTGCTC
TTGCCCGGCGTCAATACGGGATAATACCGCGCCACATAGCAGAACTTTAAAAGTGCTCATCATTGGAAAA
CGTTCTTCGGGGCGAAAACTCTCAAGGATCTTACCGCTGTTGAGATCCAGTTCGATGTAACCCACTCGTG
CACCCAACTGATCTTCAGCATCTTTTACTTTCACCAGCGTTTCTGGGTGAGCAAAAACAGGAAGGCAAAA
TGCCGCAAAAAAGGGAATAAGGGCGACACGGAAATGTTGAATACTCATACTCTTCCTTTTTCAATATTAT
TGAAGCATTTATCAGGGTTATTGTCTCATGAGCGGATACATATTTGAATGTATTTAGAAAAATAAACAAA
TAGGGGTTCCGCGCACATTTCCCCGAAAAGTGCCACCTAAATTGTAAGCGTTAATATTTTGTTAAAATTC
GCGTTAAATTTTTGTTAAATCAGCTCATTTTTTAACCAATAGGCCGAAATCGGCAAAATCCCTTATAAAT
CAAAAGAATAGACCGAGATAGGGT
[37 nt withheld, positions 5975-6011]
AAAGAACGTGGACTCCAACGTCAAAGG
[49 nt withheld, positions 6039-6087]
T
[91 nt withheld, positions 6089-6179]
G
[124 nt withheld, positions 6181-6304]
CCCATTCGCCATTCAGGCTGCGCAACTGTTGGGAAGGGCGATCGGTGCGGGCCTCTTCGCTATTACGCCA
GCTGGCGAAAGGGGGATGTGCTGCAAGGCGATTAAGTTGGGTAACGCCAGGGTTTTCCCAGTCACGACGT
TGTAAAACGACGGCCAGTGAGCGCGCGTAATACGACTCACTATAGGGCGAATTGGGTACGTCCCTAGGCC
TCCAAAAAAGCCTCCTCACTACTTCTGGAATAGCTCAGAGGCCGAGGCGGCCTCGGCCTCTGCATAAATA
AAAAAAATTAGTCAGCCATGGGGCGGAGAATGGGCGGAACTGGGCGGAGTTAGGGGCGGGATGGGCGGAG
TTAGGGGCGGGATAGCTAGAGCCAGACATGATAAGATACATTGATGAGTTTGGACAAACCACAACTAGAA
TGCAGTGAAAAAAATGCTTTATTTGTGAAATTTGTGATGCTATTGCTTTATTTGTAACCATTATAAGCTG
CAATAAACAAGTTCCTCTCACTCTCTGATATTCATTTCTTTGCAAGTTATAAATACTGAATAATAAGATG
ACATGAACTACTACTGCTAGAGATTTTCCACACTGACTAAAAGGGTCTGAGGGATCTCTAGTTACCAGAG
TCACACAACAGACGGGCACACACTACTTGAAGCACTCAAGGCAAGCTTTATTGAGGCTTAAGCAGTGGGT
TCCCTAGTTAGCCAGAGAGCTCCCAGGCTCAGATCTGGTCTAACCAGAGAGACCCAGTACAAGCAAAAAG
CAGATCTTGTCTTCGTTGGGAGTGAATTAGCCCTTCCAGTCCCCCCTTTTCTTTTAAAAAGTGGCTAAGA
TCTACAGCTGCCTTGTAAGTCATTGGTCTTAAAGGTACCGAGCTCGAATTCCAGGCGGGGAGGCGGCCCA
AAGGGAGATCCGACTCGTCTGAGGGCGAAGGCGAAGACGCGGAAGAGGCCGCAGAGCCGGCAGCAGGCCG
CGGGAAGGAAGGTCCGCTGGATTGAGGGCCGAAGGGACGTAGCAGAAGGACGTCCCGCGCAGAATCCAGG
TGGCAACACAGGCGAGCAGCCATGGAAAGGACGTCAGCTTCCCCGACAACACCACGGAATTGTCAGTGCC
CAACAGCCGAGCCCCTGTCCAGCAGCGGGCAAGGCAGGCGGCGATGAGTTCCGCCGTGGCAATAGGGAGG
GGGAAAGCGAAAGTCCCGGAAAGGAGCTGACAGGTGGTGGCAATGCCCCAACCAGTGGGGGTTGCGTCAG
CAAACACAGTGCACACCACGCCACGTTGCCTGACAACGGGCCACAACTCCTCATAAAGAGACAGCAACCA
GGATTTATACAAGGAGGAGAAAATGAAAGCCATACGGGAAGCAATAGCATGATACAAAGGCATTAAAGCA
GCGTATCCACATAGCGTAAAAGGAGCAACATAGTTAAGAATACCAGTCAATCTTTCACAAATTTTGTAAT
CCAGAGGTTGATTGTCGACTCTAGACTCGACTCTAGAGGATCCCCCTGTTCCACCTCTTGAAGGCTATGT
AGGCCACAAGGCCCACAACCACAGCAGCCAGGATGGAGCAATAGACAGGGATGAGGTTGTCGGTGGTGCC
TCGGGTCACCACGGGCTGGGAGCTGCCCATCACTGTGGTCACCACACCTGCCACCGTGCTGGCTATGAGG
TCTTGTTCTGGAGGTGCCTCAGGCTCCTGGGTGCTGGGGGCTGTGCTGTCCGAGCCCTCTGGGGGTGTGG
ACCGTGTAATCCAACGGCCAGGGATCTCCTCGCACTCGGCGTCGGCCCAGCGTGTGCACTCGCGGAGCTG
GCGCTCGGTGTCCTCGCACACGGTGCAGGGCAGGCACGGGTCCACGTGGTTGGCCTCGTCGGAATACGTG
CCGTCGGGGCACTCCTCGCACACGGTGTTCTGCTTGTCCTGGCAGGAGAACACGAGGCCCGAGCCCGCCT
CGCACACGCGGCACGCCTCGCAGCGCCCAGTCGTCTCATCCTGGTAGTAGCCGTAGGCGCAGCGGCACAC
GGCGTCGTCGGCCTCCACGCACGGCGCCGACATGCTCTGGAGCCCCACGCACTCGGTGCACGGCTTGCAC
GGCTCGGTCGCGCTCACCACGTCGGAGAACGTCACGCTGTCCAGGCAGGGCTCACACACGGTCTGGTTGG
CTCCACAAGGCTGGGCCACACCCTCGCCCAGGTTGCAGGCTTTGCAGCACTCACCGCTGTGTGTGTACAG
GCCTGTGGGGCATGCCTCCTTGGCACCTCCAAGGGACACCCCCAGAAGCAGCAACAGCAGCAGGCGCGGC
CCGTCCATGGCGCGGCCGGTGGCACCTGCCCCCATCGCCCGCCTCCCGCGGCAGCGCTCGACTTCCAGCT
CGGTCCGCTTTGCGGACTGATGGGGCTGCGCTGCGCTGCGCTCCAGCGCCCCCCCTGCCCGCCGGAGCTG
GCCGCGGCCCGAATTCCTGCAGCCCGGGGGATCCCCCTGGGGAGAGAGGTCGGTGATTCGGTCAACGAGG
GAGCCGACTGCCGACGTGCGCTCCGGAGGCTTGCAGAATGCGGAACACCGCGCGGGCAGGAACAGGGCCC
ACACTACCGCCCCACACCCCGCCTCCCGCACCGCCCCTTCCCGGCCGCTGCTCTCGGCGCGCCCTGCTGA
GCAGCCGCTATTGGCCACAGCCCATCGCGGTCGGCGCGCTGCCATTGCTCCCTGGCGCTGTCCGTCTGCG
AGGGTACTAGTGAGACGTGCGGCTTCCGTTTGTCACGTCCGGCACGCCGCGAACCGCAAGGAACCTTCCC
GACTTAGGGGCGGAGCAGGAAGCGTCGCCGGGGGGCCCACAAGGGTAGCGGCGAAGATCCGGGTGACGCT
GCGAACGGACGTGAAGAATGTGCGAGACCCAGGGTCGGCGCCGCTGCGTTTCCCGGAACCACGCCCAGAG
CAGCCGCGTCCCTGCGCAAACCCAGGGCTGCCTTGGAAAAGGCGCAACCCCAACCCCGTGGAATTCGATA
TCAAGCTTCTCGAGGGTAGGCGTGTACGGTGGGAGGCCTATATAAGCAGAGCTCGTTTAGTGAACCGTCA
GATCGCCTGGAGACGCCATCCACGCTGTTTTGACCTCCATAGAAGACACCGGGACCGATCCAGCCTCCGC
GGAATTCACC
Features (pLannotate 1.2.2; 34 found; start..end, strand, type, name):
      1..720     +  CDS            EGFP: the original enhanced GFP (Yang et al., 1996) mammalian codon-optimized
    950..969     +  misc_feature   MCS (fragment): pBluescript multiple cloning site
    997..1131    -  polyA_signal   SV40 poly(A) signal: SV40 polyadenylation signal
   1154..1238    -  CDS            large T antigen (fragment): large T antigen from SV40 (simian virus 40)
   1268..1385    -  misc_feature   cPPT/CTS: central polypurine tract and central termination sequence of HIV-1
   1404..1504    -  CDS            Rev (fragment): human immunodeficiency virus 1 (HIV-1) Rev protein; rev; enhances nuclear export of unspliced and incompletely spliced viral mRNAs
   1881..2114    -  misc_feature   RRE: The Rev response element (RRE) of HIV-1 allows for Rev-dependent mRNA export from the nucleus to the cytoplasm.
   2260..2623    -  CDS            HIV-1 gag (fragment): gag protein from human immunodeficiency virus 1; gag
   2607..2732    -  misc_feature   HIV-1 Ψ: packaging signal of human immunodeficiency virus type 1
   2779..2959    -  LTR            5' LTR (truncated): truncated 5' long terminal repeat (LTR) from HIV-1
   2974..3177    -  promoter       CMV promoter: human cytomegalovirus (CMV) immediate early promoter
   3178..3557    -  enhancer       CMV enhancer: human cytomegalovirus immediate early enhancer
   3658..3676    -  promoter       T3 promoter: promoter for bacteriophage T3 RNA polymerase
   3721..3737    -  protein_bind   lac operator: The lac repressor binds to the lac operator to inhibit transcription in E. coli. This inhibition can be relieved by adding lactose or isopropyl-β-D-thiogalactopyranoside (IPTG). lac repressor encoded by lacI
   3745..3775    -  promoter       lac promoter: promoter for the E. coli lac operon
   3790..3811    -  protein_bind   CAP binding site: CAP binding activates transcription in the presence of cAMP. E. coli catabolite activator protein
   3824..3916    -  CDS            lacI (fragment): lac repressor; lacI; The lac repressor binds to the lac operator to inhibit transcription in E. coli. This inhibition can be relieved by adding lactose or isopropyl-β-D-thiogalactopyranoside (IPTG).
   4099..4687    -  rep_origin     ori: high-copy-number ColE1/pMB1/pBR322/pUC origin of replication
   4858..5718    -  CDS            AmpR: β-lactamase; bla; confers resistance to ampicillin, carbenicillin, and related antibiotics
   5719..5823    -  promoter       AmpR promoter: bla
   5876..6304    -  rep_origin     f1 ori (sequence partly withheld): f1 bacteriophage origin of replication; arrow indicates direction of (+) strand synthesis
   6309..6464    -  CDS            lacZα (fragment): LacZα fragment of β-galactosidase; lacZ fragment
   6472..6490    +  promoter       T7 promoter: promoter for bacteriophage T7 RNA polymerase
   6511..6646    -  rep_origin     SV40 ori: SV40 origin of replication
   6686..6807    -  polyA_signal   SV40 poly(A) signal: SV40 polyadenylation signal
   6879..7112    -  LTR            3' LTR (ΔU3): self-inactivating 3' long terminal repeat (LTR) from HIV-1
   7114..7182    -  CDS            nef (fragment): NEF_HV1Z2 - Experimental evidence at protein level: Swiss-Prot protein existence level 1. Extracellular Nef protein targets CD4(+) T-lymphocytes for apoptosis by interacting with CXCR4 surface receptors. From Human immunodeficiency virus type 1 group M subtype D (isolate Z2/CDC-Z34) (HIV-1).
   7199..7787    -  misc_feature   WPRE: woodchuck hepatitis virus posttranscriptional regulatory element
   7801..7819    -  misc_feature   MCS (fragment): pUC18/19 multiple cloning site
   7822..8649    -  CDS            NGFR (fragment): TNR16_HUMAN - Also known as TNFRSF16. Experimental evidence at protein level: Swiss-Prot protein existence level 1. Low affinity receptor which can bind to NGF, BDNF, NTF3, and NTF4. Forms a heterodimeric receptor with SORCS2 that binds the precursor forms of NGF, BDNF and NTF3 with high affinity, and has much lower affinity for mature NGF and BDNF (PubMed:24908487). Plays an important role in differentiation and survival of specific neuronal populations during development (By similarity). Can mediate cell survival as well as cell death of neural cells. Plays a role in the inactivation of RHOA
   8764..8788    -  misc_feature   MCS (fragment): pBluescript multiple cloning site
   8791..9301    -  promoter       hPGK promoter: human phosphoglycerate kinase 1 promoter
   9304..9327    +  misc_feature   MCS (fragment): pBluescript multiple cloning site
   9329..9367    +  promoter       minimal CMV promoter: human cytomegalovirus (CMV) immediate early promoter
