[The description below was written by a language model from this plasmid's Addgene catalogue record and pLannotate feature annotations shown in this document.]
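Description:
AB.pCCL.sin.cPPT.GFP.miR-126-3p.sensor.PGK.dNGFR.WPRE is a third-generation, self-inactivating HIV-1-based lentiviral transfer plasmid that reports the activity of human miR-126-3p in transduced cells. It is maintained in E. coli through a high-copy ColE1/pUC origin with ampicillin resistance, and also carries f1 and SV40 origins. The viral genome is transcribed from a CMV enhancer/promoter fused to a truncated 5' LTR. It contains the Ψ packaging signal with a gag fragment, the RRE for Rev-dependent export, the cPPT/CTS element, a WPRE, and a ΔU3 3' LTR that disables LTR promoter activity after integration.

The payload is a bidirectional expression cassette. The human PGK promoter drives a truncated NGFR (dNGFR) surface marker in the same orientation as the viral genome, upstream of the WPRE. A minimal CMV promoter placed back-to-back with PGK drives EGFP in the opposite direction, and that transcript ends at an antisense SV40 polyadenylation signal. The 171 bp miR-126-3p sensor insert was cloned between NheI and AgeI. It is not annotated in the feature table, but it most plausibly lies in the unannotated stretch between the EGFP coding sequence and its poly(A) signal, that is, in the EGFP 3' UTR. The record does not give the number or design of the target sites.

In cells where miR-126-3p is active, the GFP transcript should be repressed while dNGFR is unaffected. The ratio of GFP to NGFR, usually read by flow cytometry, then gives an internally normalised measure of microRNA activity. The construct is one of a set of microRNA sensor and decoy vectors made for high-throughput assessment of microRNA function. The sequenced record is 9,464 nt, slightly shorter than the catalogued total of 9,480 bp.
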