Addgene plasmid #85908: AB.pCCL.sin.cPPT.GFP.miR-126-3p.sensor.PGK.dNGFR.WPRE
Purpose: Sensor Plasmid
Depositing lab: Brian Brown. Depositing organization: Icahn School of Medicine at Mount Sinai. Publication: High-throughput assessment of microRNA activity and function using microRNA sensor and decoy libraries. Mullokandov G, Baccarini A, Ruzo A, Jayaprakash AD, Tung N, Israelow B, Evans MJ, Sachidanandam R, Brown BD. Nat Methods. 2012 Jul 1;9(8):840-6. doi: 10.1038/nmeth.2078. PubMed 22751203.
Backbone
  Vector backbone: AB.pCCL.sin.cPPT.GFP.PGK.dNGFR.WPRE
  Backbone size w/o insert (bp): 9309
  Total vector size (bp): 9480
  Vector type: Lentiviral
  Selectable markers: eGFP , NGFR
Growth in bacteria
  Bacterial resistance: Ampicillin, 100 μg/mL
  Growth temperature: 37°C
  Growth strain: NEB Stable
  Copy number: High Copy
Gene/Insert
  Gene/Insert name: miR-126-3p Sensor
  Species: H. sapiens (human)
  Insert size (bp): 171
  Entrez Gene: MIR126 (a.k.a. MIRN126, miRNA126, mir-126)
  Promoter: PGK
  Cloning method: Restriction Enzyme; 5′ cloning site NheI (not destroyed); 3′ cloning site AgeI (not destroyed)
  Sequencing primers: 5′ AACAGACATACAAACTAAAG
Terms and licenses: Academic/Nonprofit Terms; Industry Terms: Not Available to Industry
How to cite: AB.pCCL.sin.cPPT.GFP.miR-126-3p.sensor.PGK.dNGFR.WPRE was a gift from Brian Brown (Addgene plasmid # 85908 ; http://n2t.net/addgene:85908 ; RRID:Addgene_85908)
