>Addgene plasmid #85908 | AB.pCCL.sin.cPPT.GFP.miR-126-3p.sensor.PGK.dNGFR.WPRE | depositor partial sequence | sequence record 167402 | AB.pCCL.sin.cPPT.GFP.miR-126-3p.sensor.PGK.dNGFR.WPRE sequence 738 bps
TTTTATCGATCACGAGACTAGCCTCGAGAGATCTGATCATAATCAGCCATACCACATTTGTAGAGGTTTT
ACTTGCTTTAAAAAACCTCCCACACCTCCCCCTGAACCTGAAACATAAAATGAATGCAATTGTTGTTGTT
AACTTGTTTATTGCAGCTTATAATGGTTACAAATAAGGCAATAGCATCACAAATTTCACAAATAAGGCAT
TTTTTTCACTGCATTCTAGTTTTGGTTTGTCCAAACTCATCAATGTATCTTATCATGTCTGGATCTCAAA
TCCCTCGGAAGCTGCGCCTGTCATCGAATTCCTGCAGCCCGGTGCATGACTAAGCTAGTACCGGTTCGTA
CCGTGAGTAATAATGCGTCGTACCGTGAGTAATAATGCGTCGTACCGTGAGTAATAATGCGTCGTACCGT
GAGTAATAATGCGTCGTACCGTGAGTAATAATGCGTCGTACCGTGAGTAATAATGCGGCTACGTCGACCA
GTACTCCCCAGTTAAGGTCGGCTAGCTCAGTTAGCCTCCCCCATCTCTCGACGCGGCCGCTTTACTTGTA
CAGCTCGTCCATGCCGAGAGTGATCCCGGCGGCGGTCACGAACTCCAGCAGGACCATGTGATCGCGCTTC
TCGTTGGGGTCTTTGCTCAGGGCGGACTGGGTGCTCAGGTAGTGGTTGTCGGGCAGCAGCACGGGGCCGT
CGCCGATGGGGGTGTTCTGCTGGTAGTGGTCGGCGAGC
